>Addgene plasmid #153882 | pGBW-m4046696 | addgene full sequence | sequence record 307323 | Addgene NGS Result
TTTTAATTACAAAATGTCTGATAATGGCCCACAGAACCAACGTAACGCACCTAGAATCACCTTCGGTGGT
CCATCCGACAGCACTGGTTCAAATCAAAACGGAGAGAGATCGGGTGCCCGGAGTAAGCAAAGGCGCCCCC
AAGGTCTACCGAATAACACAGCTTCTTGGTTTACTGCTCTTACGCAACACGGTAAAGAAGACTTGAAGTT
CCCAAGAGGTCAAGGGGTTCCAATTAACACCAACTCCTCTCCAGATGATCAAATAGGTTACTATAGAAGA
GCTACTAGACGTATTAGGGGTGGGGACGGCAAAATGAAGGATTTATCTCCTAGATGGTACTTTTATTACT
TGGGTACCGGTCCAGAAGCTGGATTGCCTTACGGTGCCAATAAGGACGGTATCATTTGGGTAGCAACTGA
AGGTGCTTTAAATACCCCAAAGGACCATATCGGTACTAGAAACCCTGCTAATAACGCTGCCATTGTCTTG
CAATTACCACAGGGGACAACGTTGCCAAAGGGTTTCTACGCCGAAGGATCCAGAGGTGGCTCGCAAGCTT
CTAGTAGATCATCCTCTCGCAGCAGAAACTCATCTCGTAACTCCACACCAGGTAGTTCGAGAGGTACCTC
TCCAGCGAGAATGGCTGGTAACGGTGGTGATGCAGCTCTGGCGTTGCTGCTACTCGACAGATTGAATCAA
TTGGAATCCAAAATGTCTGGTAAGGGTCAACAACAACAGGGTCAGACTGTGACTAAGAAGTCTGCTGCTG
AAGCTTCCAAAAAGCCCCGTCAAAAGAGAACCGCCACCAAGGCCTATAATGTCACTCAAGCTTTCGGAAG
AAGAGGTCCAGAGCAAACGCAAGGTAACTTTGGAGATCAAGAATTGATCCGGCAGGGTACCGATTATAAA
CACTGGCCCCAAATTGCTCAATTCGCGCCAAGCGCCTCAGCTTTTTTCGGCATGTCAAGAATAGGTATGG
AAGTTACTCCATCTGGGACTTGGTTAACTTACACTGGTGCAATCAAGTTGGACGATAAAGACCCAAATTT
TAAAGACCAAGTTATTCTACTCAACAAGCATATAGATGCTTACAAAACCTTCCCGCCTACAGAACCCAAG
AAAGATAAAAAGAAGAAGGCTGACGAGACACAAGCATTGCCTCAGCGTCAAAAGAAACAACAAACTGTCA
CCTTGTTACCAGCAGCTGATCTTGATGATTTCTCTAAGCAATTGCAACAATCCATGTCGTCCGCCGACTC
TACTCAAGCGTAAACAGGCCCCTTTTCCTTTGTCGATATCATGTAATTAGTTATGTCACGCTTACATTCA
CGCCCTCCTCCCACATCCGCTCTAACCGAAAAGGAAGGAGTTAGACAACCTGAAGTCTAGGTCCCTATTT
ATTTTTTTTAATAGTTATGTTAGTATTAAGAACGTTATTTATATTTCAAATTTTTCTTTTTTTTCTGTAC
AAAGCGGCCGCCGAACCACTAGTGCACTGCAGTACACGGTTTCCTTGAAATTTTTTTGATTCGGTAATCT
CCGAACAGAAGGAAGAACGAAGGAAGGAGCACAGACTTAGATTGGTATATATACGCATATGTAGTGTTGA
AGAAACATGAAATTGCCCAGTATTCTTAACCCAACTGCACAGAACAAAAACGTGCAGGAAACGAAGATAA
ATCATGTCGAAAGCTACATATAAGGAACGTGCTGCTACTCATCCTAGTCCTGTTGCTGCCAAGCTATTTA
ATATCATGCACGAAAAGCAAACAAACTTGTGTGCTTCATTGGATGTTCGTACCACCAAGGAATTACTGGA
GTTAGTTGAAGCATTAGGTCCCAAAATTTGTTTACTAAAAACACATGTGGATATCTTGACTGATTTTTCC
ATGGAGGGCACAGTTAAGCCGCTAAAGGCATTATCCGCCAAGTACAATTTTTTACTCTTCGAGGACAGAA
AATTTGCTGACATTGGTAATACAGTCAAATTGCAGTACTCTGCGGGTGTATACAGAATAGCAGAATGGGC
AGACATTACGAATGCACACGGTGTGGTGGGCCCAGGTATTGTTAGCGGTTTGAAGCAGGCGGCAGAAGAA
GTAACAAAGGAACCTAGAGGCCTTTTGATGTTAGCAGAATTGTCATGCAAGGGCTCCCTATCTACTGGAG
AATATACTAAGGGTACTGTTGACATTGCGAAGAGCGACAAAGATTTTGTTATCGGCTTTATTGCTCAAAG
AGACATGGGTGGAAGAGATGAAGGTTACGATTGGTTGATTATGACACCCGGTGTGGGTTTAGATGACAAG
GGAGATGCATTGGGTCAACAGTATAGAACCGTGGATGATGTGGTTTCTACAGGATCTGACATTATTATTG
TTGGAAGAGGACTATTTGCAAAGGGAAGGGATGCTAAGGTAGAGGGTGAACGTTACAGAAAAGCAGGCTG
GGAAGCATATTTGAGAAGATGCGGCCAGCAAAACTAAAAAACTGTATTATAAGTAAATGCATGTATACTA
AACTCACAAATTAGAGCTTCAATTTAATTATATCAGTTATTACCCGAGTAACGAAGCATCTGTGCTTCAT
TTTGTAGAACAAAAATGCAACGCGAGAGCGCTAATTTTTCAAACAAAGAATCTGAGCTGCATTTTTACAG
AACAGAAATGCAACGCGAAAGCGCTATTTTACCAACGAAGAATCTGTGCTTCATTTTTGTAAAACAAAAA
TGCAACGCGAGAGCGCTAATTTTTCAAACAAAGAATCTGAGCTGCATTTTTACAGAACAGAAATGCAACG
CGAGAGCGCTATTTTACCAACAAAGAATCTATACTTCTTTTTTGTTCTACAAAAATGCATCCCGAGAGCG
CTATTTTTCTAACAAAGCATCTTAGATTACTTTTTTTCTCCTTTGTGCGCTCTATAATGCAGTCTCTTGA
TAACTTTTTGCACTGTAGGTCCGTTAAGGTTAGAAGAAGGCTACTTTGGTGTCTATTTTCTCTTCCATAA
AAAAAGCCTGACTCCACTTCCCGCGTTTACTGATTACTAGCGAAGCTGCGGGTGCATTTTTTCAAGATAA
AGGCATCCCCGATTATATTCTATACCGATGTGGATTGCGCATACTTTGTGAACAGAAAGTGATAGCGTTG
ATGATTCTTCATTGGTCAGAAAATTATGAACGGTTTCTTCTATTTTGTCTCTATATACTACGTATAGGAA
ATGTTTACATTTTCGTATTGTTTTCGATTCACTCTATGAATAGTTCTTACTACAATTTTTTTGTCTAAAG
AGTAATACTAGAGATAAACATAAAAAATGTAGAGGTCGAGTTTAGATGCAAGTTCAAGGAGCGAAAGGTG
GATGGGTAGGTTATATAGGGATATAGCACAGAGATATATAGCAAAGAGATACTTTTGAGCAATGTTTGTG
GAAGCGGTATTCGCAATATTTTAGTAGCTCGTTACAGTCCGGTGCGTTTTTGGTTTTTTGAAAGTGCGTC
ATCAGAGCGCTTTTGGTTTTCAAAAGCGCTCTGAAGTTCCTATACTTTCTAGCTAGAGAATAGGAACTTC
CCGAGCGGCCGCGTGTTACAAGCTTGACTCCAGCGTAACTGGACTGCAATCAACTCACTGGCTCACCTTC
ACGGGTGGGCCTTTCTTCGGTAGAAAATCAAAGGATCTTCTTGAGATCCTTTTTTTCTGCGCGTAATCTG
CTGCTTGCAAACAAAAAAACCACCGCTACCAGCGGTGGTTTGTTTGCCGGATCAAGAGCTACCAACTCTT
TTTCCGAGGTAACTGGCTTCAGCAGAGCGCAGATACCAAATACTGTTCTTCTAGTGTAGCCGTAGTTAGG
CCACCACTTCAAGAACTCTGTAGCACCGCCTACATACCTCGCTCTGCTAATCCTGTTACCAGTGGCTGCT
GCCAGTGGCGATAAGTCGTGTCTTACCGGGTTGGACTCAAGACGATAGTTACCGGATAAGGCGCAGCGGT
CGGGCTGAACGGGGGGTTCGTGCACACAGCCCAGCTTGGAGCGAACGACCTACACCGAACTGAGATACCT
ACAGCGTGAGCTATGAGAAAGCGCCACGCTTCCCGAAGGGAGAAAGGCGGACAGGTATCCGGTAAGCGGC
AGGGTCGGAACAGGAGAGCGCACGAGGGAGCTTCCAGGGGTAAACGCCTGGTATCTTTATAGTCCTGTCG
GGTTTCGCCACCTCTGACTTGAGCATCGATTTTTGTGATGCTCGTCAGGGGGGCGGAGCCTATGGAAAAA
CGCCAGCAACGCAGAAAGGCCCACCCGAAGGTGAGCCAGGTGATTACATTTGGGCCCTCATCAGAGGTTT
TCACCGTCATCACCGAAACGCGCGAGGCAGCTGCGGTAAAGCTCATCAGCGTGGTCGTGAAGCGATTCAC
AGATGTCTGCCTGTTCATCCGCGTCCAGCTCGTTGAGTTTCTCCAGAAGCGTTAATGTCTGGCTTCTGAT
AAAGCGGGCCATGTTAAGGGCGGTTTTTTCCTGTTTGGTCACTTACCAATGCTTAATCAGTGAGGCACCT
ATCTCAGCGATCTGTCTATTTCGTTCATCCATAGTTGCCTGACTCCCCGTCGTGTAGATAACTACGATGC
GGGAGGGCTTACCATCTGGCCCCAGTGCTGCAATGATACCGCGAGACCCACGCTCACCGGCTCCAGATTT
ATCAGCAATAAACCAGCCAGCCGGGAGGGCCGAGCGCAGAAGTGATCCTGCAACTTTATCCGCCTCCATC
CAGTCTATTAATTGTTGCCGGGAAGCTAGAGTAAGTAGTTCGCCAGTTAATAGTTTGCGCAACGTTGTTG
CCATTGCTACAGGCATCGTGGTGTCACGCTCGTCGTTTGGTATGGCTTCATTCAGCTCCGGTTCCCAACG
ATCAAGGCGAGTTACATGATCCCCCATGTTGTGCAAAAAAGCGGTTAGCTCCTTCGGTCCTCCGATCGTT
GCCAGAAGTAAGTTGGCCGCAGTGTTATCACTCATGGTTATGGCAGCACTGCATAATTCTCTTACTGTCA
TGCCATCCGTGAGATGCTTTTCTGTGACTGGTGAGTACTCAACCAAGTCATTCTGAGAATAGTGTATGCG
GCGACCGAGTTGCTCTTGCCCGGCGTCAATACGGGATAATACCGCGCCACATAGCAGAACTTTAAAAGTG
CTCATCATTGGAAAACGTTCTTCGGGGCGTAAACTCTCAAGGATCTTACCGCTGTTGAGATCCAGTTCGA
TGTAACCCACTCGTGCACCCAACTGATCTTCAGCATCTTTTACTTTCACCAGCGTTTCTGGGTGAGCAAA
AACAGGAAGGCAAAATGCCGCAAAAAAGGGAATAAGGGCGACACGGAAATGTTGAATACTCATTTTAGCT
TCCTTAGCTCCTGAAAATCTCGATAACTCAAAAAATACGCCCGGTAGTGATCTTATTTCATTATGGTGAA
AGTTGGAACCTCTTACGTGCCGATCAAGTCAAAAGCCTCCGGTCGGAGGCTTTTGACTTTCTGCTATGGA
GGTCAGGTATGATTTAAATGGTCAGTTAGAGCGGCCGCCCCACACACCATAGCTTCAAAATGTTTCTACT
CCTTTTTTACTCTTCCAGATTTTCTCGGACTCCGCGCATCGCCGTACCACTTCAAAACACCCAAGCACAG
CATACTAAATTTCCCCTCTTTCTTCCTCTAGGGTGTCGTTAATTACCCGTACTAAAGGTTTGGAAAAGAA
AAAAGAGACCGCCTCGTTTCTTTTTCTTCGTCGAAAAAGGCAATAAAAATTTTTATCACGTTTCTTTTTC
TTGAAAATTTTTTTTTTTGATTTTTTTCTCTTTCGATGACCTCCCATTGATATTTAAGTTAATAAACGGT
CTTCAATTTCTCAAGTTTCAGTTTCATTTTTCTTGTTCTATTACAACTTTTTTTACTTCTTGCTCATTAG
AAAGAAAGCATAGCAATCTAATCTAAG
Features (pLannotate 1.2.2; 13 found; start..end, strand, type, name):
     14..1270    +  CDS            N: NCAP_SARS2 - Experimental evidence at protein level: Swiss-Prot protein existence level 1. Packages the positive strand viral genome RNA into a helical ribonucleocapsid (RNP) and plays a fundamental role during virion assembly through its interactions with the viral genome and membrane protein M. Plays an important role in enhancing the efficiency of subgenomic viral RNA transcription as well as viral replication (By similarity). May modulate transforming growth factor-beta signaling by binding host smad3 (By similarity). From Severe acute respiratory syndrome coronavirus 2 (2019-nCoV) (SARS-C
   1299..1471    +  terminator     CYC1 terminator (fragment): S. cerevisiae CYC1; transcription terminator for CYC1
   1507..1683    +  promoter       URA3 promoter (fragment): S. cerevisiae URA3
   1684..2487    +  CDS            URA3: orotidine-5'-phosphate decarboxylase, required for uracil biosynthesis; S. cerevisiae URA3; yeast auxotrophic marker, counterselectable with 5-fluoroorotic acid (5-FOA)
   2570..3552    -  rep_origin     2μ ori: yeast 2μ plasmid origin of replication
   3630..3659    +  terminator     T3Te terminator: phage T3 early transcription terminator
   3681..4268    +  rep_origin     ori: high-copy-number ColE1/pMB1/pBR322/pUC origin of replication
   4280..4307    -  terminator     T7Te terminator: phage T7 early transcription terminator
   4331..4522    -  CDS            rop: Rop protein, which maintains plasmids at low copy number; rop
   4523..5383    -  CDS            AmpR: β-lactamase; bla; confers resistance to ampicillin, carbenicillin, and related antibiotics
   5384..5486    -  promoter       cat promoter: promoter of the E. coli cat gene encoding chloramphenicol acetyltransferase
   5487..5518    -  terminator     tonB terminator: bidirectional E. coli tonB-P14 transcription terminator
   5570..5977    +  promoter       TEF1 promoter: S. cerevisiae TEF1; promoter for EF-1α
