[The description below was written by a language model from this plasmid's Addgene catalogue record and pLannotate feature annotations shown in this document.]
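Description:
pGBW-m4046696 is a yeast episomal expression plasmid carrying the wild-type SARS-CoV-2 nucleocapsid (N) gene, built by gene synthesis on an AmpR/2μ/URA3 shuttle backbone. In Saccharomyces cerevisiae it replicates from the 2μ origin, which supports multicopy episomal maintenance. It is selected through URA3, expressed from its own promoter, which complements uracil auxotrophy and can be counterselected with 5-fluoroorotic acid. In E. coli it is propagated from a ColE1/pUC-type origin and selected with ampicillin. In the annotated sequence the β-lactamase gene is driven by a cat promoter. The bacterial module is insulated by short phage T3Te and T7Te terminators flanking the origin and by a tonB terminator at the promoter end of the resistance cassette. A short rop annotation lies directly adjacent to AmpR, although the catalogue lists the plasmid as high copy.

The expression cassette consists of the constitutive S. cerevisiae TEF1 promoter (the EF-1α gene promoter), which sits at the end of the linearised record and reads across the circular junction into the N open reading frame, followed by a CYC1 terminator fragment. The coding sequence matches the full-length nucleocapsid phosphoprotein, the viral protein that packages the genomic RNA into a helical ribonucleocapsid and takes part in virion assembly. No epitope tags, fusion partners or reporters are annotated, so the protein appears to be expressed untagged. The depositor notes that a NotI site was included in the synthesis, but the cloning method is otherwise unrecorded. The stated purpose is simply expression of SARS-CoV-2 N in yeast, and no specific downstream application is given. The sequenced total of 5,977 nt is somewhat larger than the sum of the listed backbone and insert sizes, a discrepancy the record does not explain.
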