Addgene plasmid #153882: pGBW-m4046696
Purpose: Yeast expression plasmid for SARS-CoV-2 N (nucleocapsid)
Depositing lab: Ginkgo Bioworks & Benjie Chen. Depositing organization: Ginkgo Bioworks.
Backbone
  Vector backbone: AmpR; 2u URA3
  Backbone size w/o insert (bp): 4078
  Vector type: Yeast Expression
  Selectable markers: URA3
Growth in bacteria
  Bacterial resistance: Ampicillin, 100 μg/mL
  Growth temperature: 37°C
  Growth strain: DH5alpha
  Copy number: High Copy
Gene/Insert
  Gene/Insert name: SARS-CoV-2 N (nucleocapsid) (alt names: nucleocapsid phosphoprotein; N protein)
  Species: Severe acute respiratory syndrome coronavirus 2
  Insert size (bp): 1253
  Mutation: wt
  Entrez Gene: N (a.k.a. GU280_gp10)
  Promoter: pTEF1
  Cloning method: Unknown
Resource information
  A portion of this plasmid was derived from a plasmid made by: GinkgoBioworks
Depositor comments: NCBI reference sequence: YP_009724397.2. Created by gene synthesis with Not1 site.
How to cite: pGBW-m4046696 was a gift from Ginkgo Bioworks & Benjie Chen (Addgene plasmid # 153882 ; http://n2t.net/addgene:153882 ; RRID:Addgene_153882)
